Addgene plasmid #204331: pLVX-SV40-Galpha-q ONE-GO
Purpose: GPCR/G protein BRET biosensor
Depositing lab: Mikel Garcia-Marcos. Depositing organization: Boston University Medical Campus. Publication: Direct interrogation of context-dependent GPCR activity with a universal biosensor platform. Janicot R, Maziarz M, Park JC, Zhao J, Luebbers A, Green E, Philibert CE, Zhang H, Layne MD, Wu JC, Garcia-Marcos M. Cell. 2024 Feb 16:S0092-8674(24)00065-5. doi: 10.1016/j.cell.2024.01.028. PubMed 38412860.
Backbone
  Vector backbone: pLVX-IRES-Hygro
  Vector type: Lentiviral
Growth in bacteria
  Bacterial resistance: Ampicillin, 100 μg/mL
  Growth temperature: 37°C
  Growth strain: NEB Stable
  Copy number: High Copy
Gene/Insert
  Gene/Insert name: SV40 Galpha-q ONE-GO (alt name: GNAQ)
  Species: M. musculus (mouse)
  Cloning method: Gibson Cloning
Terms and licenses: Academic/Nonprofit Terms; Industry Terms: Not Available to Industry
How to cite: pLVX-SV40-Galpha-q ONE-GO was a gift from Mikel Garcia-Marcos (Addgene plasmid # 204331 ; http://n2t.net/addgene:204331 ; RRID:Addgene_204331)
