[The description below was written by a language model from this plasmid's Addgene catalogue record and pLannotate feature annotations shown in this document.]
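Description:
pLVX-SV40-Galpha-q ONE-GO is an HIV-1-based lentiviral transfer plasmid built on the pLVX-IRES-Hygro backbone and carrying a single-vector BRET biosensor for GPCR/G protein activity. It is propagated in E. coli through a high-copy ColE1/pUC-type origin with ampicillin selection (AmpR), and a recombination-deficient strain is recorded for growth, as is usual for LTR-containing plasmids. The annotated lentiviral elements include two LTR features, the Ψ packaging signal with a gag fragment, the RRE for Rev-dependent nuclear export of the genomic RNA, the cPPT/CTS, and a WPRE downstream of the payload to boost transcript expression. No hygromycin resistance gene appears in the feature table, so the backbone's post-IRES position appears to be occupied by part of the sensor rather than by a mammalian selection marker.

The payload is a bicistronic cassette driven by the SV40 early promoter. The first cistron is mouse Gαq (GNAQ) fused to the yellow fluorescent protein mVenus. The annotation tool labels the sequence following mVenus as a GNAT3 fragment, most likely a homology hit to the Gα sequence, and the unannotated stretch between the promoter and mVenus suggests the fluorophore may be inserted internally, although the record does not state this. An EMCV IRES then directs translation of a second protein in which a GRK2 fragment is fused to NanoLuc luciferase, with a myristoylation signal annotated near its N-terminus that would be expected to target it to membranes. By general BRET logic, the GRK2-derived module would bind active Gαq and bring the NanoLuc donor close to the mVenus acceptor, giving an energy-transfer readout of receptor-driven G protein activation. Lentiviral delivery allows the sensor to be introduced into varied cell types to study context-dependent GPCR signalling.
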