Features (pLannotate 1.2.2; 26 found; start..end, strand, type, name):
    251..949     -  CDS            GNAT3 (fragment): GNAT3_BOVIN - Experimental evidence at protein level: Swiss-Prot protein existence level 1. Guanine nucleotide-binding protein (G protein) alpha subunit playing a prominent role in bitter and sweet taste transduction as well as in umami (monosodium glutamate, monopotassium glutamate, and inosine monophosphate) taste transduction. From Bos taurus (Bovine).
    962..1678    -  CDS            mVenus: mVenus is a basic (constitutively fluorescent) yellow fluorescent protein published in 2006, derived from Aequorea victoria. It is reported to be a rapidly-maturing monomer with moderate acid sensitivity.
   2075..2094    +  misc_feature   MCS (fragment): pBluescript multiple cloning site
   2109..2319    -  promoter       SV40 promoter: SV40 early promoter
   2387..2502    -  misc_feature   cPPT/CTS: central polypurine tract and central termination sequence of HIV-1 (lacking the first T)
   2517..2617    -  CDS            Rev (fragment): human immunodeficiency virus 1 (HIV-1) Rev protein; rev; enhances nuclear export of unspliced and incompletely spliced viral mRNAs
   2994..3227    -  misc_feature   RRE: The Rev response element (RRE) of HIV-1 allows for Rev-dependent mRNA export from the nucleus to the cytoplasm.
   3402..3740    -  CDS            HIV-1 gag (fragment): gag protein from human immunodeficiency virus 1; gag
   3724..3849    -  misc_feature   HIV-1 Ψ: packaging signal of human immunodeficiency virus type 1
   3896..4153    -  LTR            5' LTR (truncated): truncated 5' long terminal repeat (LTR) from HIV-1
   4201..4530    -  CDS            nef (fragment): NEF_HV1BR - Experimental evidence at protein level: Swiss-Prot protein existence level 1. Extracellular Nef protein targets CD4(+) T-lymphocytes for apoptosis by interacting with CXCR4 surface receptors (PubMed:14990729). From Human immunodeficiency virus type 1 group M subtype B (isolate BRU/LAI) (HIV-1).
   4697..4831    -  polyA_signal   SV40 poly(A) signal: SV40 polyadenylation signal
   4879..4983    +  promoter       AmpR promoter: bla
   4984..5844    +  CDS            AmpR: β-lactamase; bla; confers resistance to ampicillin, carbenicillin, and related antibiotics
   6015..6603    +  rep_origin     ori: high-copy-number ColE1/pMB1/pBR322/pUC origin of replication
   6786..6878    +  CDS            lacI (fragment): lac repressor; lacI; The lac repressor binds to the lac operator to inhibit transcription in E. coli. This inhibition can be relieved by adding lactose or isopropyl-β-D-thiogalactopyranoside (IPTG).
   6891..6912    +  protein_bind   CAP binding site: CAP binding activates transcription in the presence of cAMP. E. coli catabolite activator protein
   6927..6957    +  promoter       lac promoter: promoter for the E. coli lac operon
   6965..6981    +  protein_bind   lac operator: The lac repressor binds to the lac operator to inhibit transcription in E. coli. This inhibition can be relieved by adding lactose or isopropyl-β-D-thiogalactopyranoside (IPTG). lac repressor encoded by lacI
   7133..7390    -  LTR            5' LTR (truncated): truncated 5' long terminal repeat (LTR) from HIV-1
   7438..7956    -  CDS            nef (fragment): NEF_HV1BR - Experimental evidence at protein level: Swiss-Prot protein existence level 1. Extracellular Nef protein targets CD4(+) T-lymphocytes for apoptosis by interacting with CXCR4 surface receptors (PubMed:14990729). From Human immunodeficiency virus type 1 group M subtype B (isolate BRU/LAI) (HIV-1).
   7973..8561    -  misc_feature   WPRE: woodchuck hepatitis virus posttranscriptional regulatory element
   8575..9090    -  CDS            Nluc: NanoLuc® luciferase human codon-optimized
   9067..9570    -  CDS            GRK2 (fragment): ARBK1_BOVIN - Also known as ADRBK1. Experimental evidence at protein level: Swiss-Prot protein existence level 1. Specifically phosphorylates the agonist-occupied form of the beta-adrenergic and closely related receptors, probably inducing a desensitization of them (By similarity). Key regulator of LPAR1 signaling (By similarity). Competes with RALA for binding to LPAR1 thus affecting the signaling properties of the receptor (By similarity). Desensitizes LPAR1 and LPAR2 in a phosphorylation-independent manner (By similarity). Positively regulates ciliary smoothened (SMO)- dependent Hedgehog (H
   9523..9543    -  CDS            myr: N-myristoylation signal from Src kinase (Pellman et al., 1985; Kaplan et al., 1988)
   9567..114     -  misc_feature   IRES (across the origin): internal ribosome entry site (IRES) of the encephalomyocarditis virus (EMCV)
>Addgene plasmid #204331 | pLVX-SV40-Galpha-q ONE-GO | addgene full sequence | sequence record 408617 | Addgene NGS Result
TCCAGAGGAACTGCTTCCTTCACGACATTCAACAGACCTTGCATTCCTTTGGCGAGAGGGGAAAGACCCC
TAGGAATGCTCGTCAAGAAGACAGGGCCAGGTTTCCGGGCCCTCACATTGCCAAAAGACGGCAATATGGT
GGAAAATAACATATAGACAAACGCACACCGGCCTTATTCCAAGCGGCTTCGGCCAGTAACGTTAGGGGGG
GGGGAGGGAGAGGGGCGGCGGCCGCTTAGACCAGATTGTACTCCTTCAGGTTCAGCTGCAGGATGGTGTC
CTTGACGGCTGCAAAGACGAAGCGGATGTTCTCGGTATCTGTGGCGCACGTGAAGTGGGAGTAGATGATT
TTGTCACTGTCGGGGTTCAGGTCCACGAACATTTTCAGGATGAATTCTCGAGCTGCCTGGGCATCTCTCT
GGGGTCCATCATATTCTGGGAAGTAGTCGACTAGGTGGGAATACATGATTTTCTCCTCTAGAAGATCTTT
CTTGTTTAAGAACAGAATCACAGAGGAGTTCTGGAACCAGGGGTAGGTGATAATTGTTCTAAAGAGTGCT
TTGCTCTCCTCCATGCGGTTCTCATTGTCTGACTCCACAAGAACTTGATCATATTCGCTAAGCGCTACTA
GAAACATGATGGAGGTGACATTTTCAAAGCAGTGTATCCATTTTCTTCTCTCTGACCTTTGGCCCCCTAC
ATCGACCATTCTGAAAATGACACTTTGTAAGTCAAAGGGGTATTCGATGATCCCTGTAGTGGGGACTCGA
ACTCTAAGCACGTCTTGCTCTGTCGGCATGTACTCAGGGTCGGCTACACGGTCCAAGTCATTCAGATAGT
ATTTGGTAGAGTCAGATAACTGATATTCCCGTCGTCTGTCGTAGCACTCCTGGATTCCAGGATCATTCCA
CAAGCTCTTTATTGCATCTACATATGGATTCTCGGATCCTCCACCGCCAGACTTGTACAGCTCGTCCATG
CCGAGAGTGATCCCGGCGGCGGTCACGAACTCCAGCAGGACCATGTGATCGCGCTTCTCGTTGGGGTCTT
TGCTCAGTTTGGACTGGTAGCTCAGGTAGTGGTTGTCGGGCAGCAGCACGGGGCCGTCGCCGATGGGGGT
GTTCTGCTGGTAGTGGTCGGCGAGCTGCACGCCGCCGTCCTCGATGTTGTGGCGGATCTTGAAGTTGGCC
TTGATGCCGTTCTTCTGCTTGTCGGCGGTGATATAGACGTTGTGGCTGTTGTAGTTGTACTCCAGCTTGT
GCCCCAGGATGTTGCCGTCCTCCTTGAAGTCGATGCCCTTCAGCTCGATGCGGTTCACCAGGGTGTCGCC
CTCGAACTTCACCTCGGCGCGGGTCTTGTAGTTGCCGTCGTCCTTGAAGAAGATGGTGCGCTCCTGGACG
TAGCCTTCGGGCATGGCGGACTTGAAGAAGTCGTGCTGCTTCATGTGGTCGGGGTAGCGGGCGAAGCACT
GCAGGCCGTAGCCCAGGGTGGTCACGAGGGTGGGCCAGGGCACGGGCAGCTTGCCGGTGGTGCAGATCAG
CTTCAGGGTCAGCTTGCCGTAGGTGGCATCGCCCTCGCCCTCGCCGGACACGCTGAACTTGTGGCCGTTT
ACGTCGCCGTCCAGCTCGACCAGGATGGGCACCACCCCGGTGAACAGCTCCTCGCCCTTGCTCACCATGG
ATCCGCCACCTCCTGAAAAAGCAGACACCTTCTCCACATCAACCTCTCGAACCAATTGTGCATGAGCCTT
ATTGTGTTCATACTTGTATGGGATCTTGAGTGTGTCCATCGCTCTGATCATGGCCTGCATGGCCGTGAAG
ATGTTCTGATACACCAGCTTGGTGAAGCCGCGCTTGTCTTCGTCAGAGTAGCCCGACCCGTGGATGATCC
TCATCTGCTTGATGAAGGTGCTCTTGCCACTCTCCCCTGTCCCCAGCAGCAGCAGCTTGAGTTCCCGGCG
GGCGTCGCGCTTGTCCCTGCGCAGCTGCCGCTCGATCTCGTCGTTGATCCTCCGGGCTTCCTTGGCCTCC
TCGCTCAGGCAGCACGCCATGATGGACTCCAGAGTCATGGATCCGCGGCCGCTCTAGAACTAGTCTCGAG
TTTGCAAAAGCCTAGGCCTCCAAAAAAGCCTCCTCACTACTTCTGGAATAGCTCAGAGGCCGAGGCGGCC
TCGGCCTCTGCATAAATAAAAAAAATTAGTCAGCCATGGGGCGGAGAATGGGCGGAACTGGGCGGAGTTA
GGGGCGGGATGGGCGGAGTTAGGGGCGGGACTATGGTTGCTGACTAATTGAGATGCATGCTTTGCATACT
TCTGCCTGCTGGGGAGCCTGGGGACTTTCCACACCATCGATAAACTGGATCTCTGCTGTCCCTGTAATAA
ACCCGAAAATTTTGAATTTTTGTAATTTGTTTTTGTAATTCTTTAGTTTGTATGTCTGTTGCTATTATGT
CTACTATTCTTTCCCCTGCACTGTACCCCCCAATCCCCCCTTTTCTTTTAAAGGCGATACCGTCGAGATC
CGTTCACTAATCGAATGGATCTGTCTCTGTCTCTCTCTCCACCTTCTTCTTCTATTCCTTCGGGCCTGTC
GGGTCCCCTCGGGGTTGGGAGGTGGGTCTGAAACGATAATGGTGAATATCCCTGCCTAACTCTATTCACT
ATAGAAAGTACAGCAAAAACTATTCTTAAACCTACCAAGCCTCCTACTATCATTATGAATAATTTTATAT
ACCACAGCCAATTTGTTATGTTAAACCAATTCCACAAACTTGCCCATTTATCTAATTCCAATAATTCTTG
TTCATTCTTTTCTTGCTGGTTTTGCGATTCTTCAATTAAGGAGTGTATTAAGCTTGTGTAATTGTTAATT
TCTCTGTCCCACTCCATCCAGGTCGTGTGATTCCAAATCTGTTCCAGAGATTTATTACTCCAACTAGCAT
TCCAAGGCACAGCAGTGGTGCAAATGAGTTTTCCAGAGCAACCCCAAATCCCCAGGAGCTGTTGATCCTT
TAGGTATCTTTCCACAGCCAGGATTCTTGCCTGGAGCTGCTTGATGCCCCAGACTGTGAGTTGCAACAGA
TGCTGTTGCGCCTCAATAGCCCTCAGCAAATTGTTCTGCTGCTGCACTATACCAGACAATAATTGTCTGG
CCTGTACCGTCAGCGTCATTGACGCTGCGCCCATAGTGCTTCCTGCTGCTCCCAAGAACCCAAGGAACAA
AGCTCCTATTCCCACTGCTCTTTTTTCTCTCTGCACCACTCTTCTCTTTGCCTTGGTGGGTGCTACTCCT
AATGGTTCAATTTTTACTACTTTATATTTATATAATTCACTTCTCCAATTGTCCCTCATATCTCCTCCTC
CAGGTCTGAAGATCAGCGGCCGGCCGCTTGCTGTGCGGTGGTCTTACTTTTGTTTTGCTCTTCCTCTATC
TTGTCTAAAGCTTCCTTGGTGTCTTTTATCTCTATCCTTTGATGCACACAATAGAGGGTTGCTACTGTAT
TATATAATGATCTAAGTTCTTCTGATCCTGTCTGAAGGGATGGTTGTAGCTGTCCCAGTATTTGTCTACA
GCCTTCTGATGTTTCTAACAGGCCAGGATTAACTGCGAATCGTTCTAGCTCCCTGCTTGCCCATACTATA
TGTTTTAATTTATATTTTTTCTTTCCCCCTGGCCTTAACCGAATTTTTTCCCATCGCGATCTAATTCTCC
CCCGCTTAATACTGACGCTCTCGCACCCATCTCTCTCCTTCTAGCCTCCGCTAGTCAAAATTTTTGGCGT
ACTCACCAGTCGCCGCCCCTCGCCTCTTGCCGTGCGCGCTTCAGCAAGCCGAGTCCTGCGTCGAGAGAGC
TCCTCTGGTTTCCCTTTCGCTTTCAAGTCCCTGTTCGGGCGCCACTGCTAGAGATTTTCCACACTGACTA
AAAGGGTCTGAGGGATCTCTAGTTACCAGAGTCACACAACAGACGGGCACACACTACTTGAAGCACTCAA
GGCAAGCTTTATTGAGGCTTAAGCAGTGGGTTCCCTAGTTAGCCAGAGAGCTCCCAGGCTCAGATCTGGT
CTAACCAGAGAGACCCAGTACAGGCAAAAAGCAGCTGCTTATATGCAGGATCTGAGGGCTCGCCACTCCC
CAGTCCCGCCCAGGCCACGCCTCCCTGGAAAGTCCCCAGCGGAAAGTCCCTTGTAGCAAGCTCGATATCA
GCAGTTCTTGAAGTACTCCGGATGCAGCTCTCGGGCCACGTGATGAAATGCTAGGCGGCTGTCAAACCTC
CACTCTAACACTTCTCTCTCCGGGTCATCCATCCCATGCAGGCTCACAGGGTGTAACAAGCTGGTGTTCT
CTCCTTTATTGGCCTCTTCTACCTTATCTGGCTCAACTGGTACTAGCTTGTAGCACCATCCAAAGGTCAG
TGGATATCTGACCCCTGGCCCTGGTGTGTAGTTCTGCTAATCAGGGAAGTAGCCTTGTGTGTGGTAGATC
CACAGATCAAGGATATCTTGTCTTCTTTGGGAGTGAATTAGCCCTTCCAACTACTAAGTTTGTAGTACAT
ATTTAACAAATACAATTTCTTTAAAATGAAAATAATTCAGAGGAATCACAGGTTTAGAGTAAATGAAACC
ACAGGTAATTGGCAGTGGTAATAGGGTATGGGGTGGGAAGTTTGGGATGATTTTGGTTAGCTTGAGTTAT
CCAGTTGATCCAGACATGATAAGATACATTGATGAGTTTGGACAAACCACAACTAGAATGCAGTGAAAAA
AATGCTTTATTTGTGAAATTTGTGATGCTATTGCTTTATTTGTAACCATTATAAGCTGCAATAAACAAGT
TGATCTCCCGATCCGTCGACGTCAGGTGGCACTTTTCGGGGAAATGTGCGCGGAACCCCTATTTGTTTAT
TTTTCTAAATACATTCAAATATGTATCCGCTCATGAGACAATAACCCTGATAAATGCTTCAATAATATTG
AAAAAGGAAGAGTATGAGTATTCAACATTTCCGTGTCGCCCTTATTCCCTTTTTTGCGGCATTTTGCCTT
CCTGTTTTTGCTCACCCAGAAACGCTGGTGAAAGTAAAAGATGCTGAAGATCAGTTGGGTGCACGAGTGG
GTTACATCGAACTGGATCTCAACAGCGGTAAGATCCTTGAGAGTTTTCGCCCCGAAGAACGTTTTCCAAT
GATGAGCACTTTTAAAGTTCTGCTATGTGGCGCGGTATTATCCCGTATTGACGCCGGGCAAGAGCAACTC
GGTCGCCGCATACACTATTCTCAGAATGACTTGGTTGAGTACTCACCAGTCACAGAAAAGCATCTTACGG
ATGGCATGACAGTAAGAGAATTATGCAGTGCTGCCATAACCATGAGTGATAACACTGCGGCCAACTTACT
TCTGACAACGATCGGAGGACCGAAGGAGCTAACCGCTTTTTTGCACAACATGGGGGATCATGTAACTCGC
CTTGATCGTTGGGAACCGGAGCTGAATGAAGCCATACCAAACGACGAGCGTGACACCACGATGCCTGTAG
CAATGGCAACAACGTTGCGCAAACTATTAACTGGCGAACTACTTACTCTAGCTTCCCGGCAACAATTAAT
AGACTGGATGGAGGCGGATAAAGTTGCAGGACCACTTCTGCGCTCGGCCCTTCCGGCTGGCTGGTTTATT
GCTGATAAATCTGGAGCCGGTGAGCGTGGGTCTCGCGGTATCATTGCAGCACTGGGGCCAGATGGTAAGC
CCTCCCGTATCGTAGTTATCTACACGACGGGGAGTCAGGCAACTATGGATGAACGAAATAGACAGATCGC
TGAGATAGGTGCCTCACTGATTAAGCATTGGTAACTGTCAGACCAAGTTTACTCATATATACTTTAGATT
GATTTAAAACTTCATTTTTAATTTAAAAGGATCTAGGTGAAGATCCTTTTTGATAATCTCATGACCAAAA
TCCCTTAACGTGAGTTTTCGTTCCACTGAGCGTCAGACCCCGTAGAAAAGATCAAAGGATCTTCTTGAGA
TCCTTTTTTTCTGCGCGTAATCTGCTGCTTGCAAACAAAAAAACCACCGCTACCAGCGGTGGTTTGTTTG
CCGGATCAAGAGCTACCAACTCTTTTTCCGAAGGTAACTGGCTTCAGCAGAGCGCAGATACCAAATACTG
TTCTTCTAGTGTAGCCGTAGTTAGGCCACCACTTCAAGAACTCTGTAGCACCGCCTACATACCTCGCTCT
GCTAATCCTGTTACCAGTGGCTGCTGCCAGTGGCGATAAGTCGTGTCTTACCGGGTTGGACTCAAGACGA
TAGTTACCGGATAAGGCGCAGCGGTCGGGCTGAACGGGGGGTTCGTGCACACAGCCCAGCTTGGAGCGAA
CGACCTACACCGAACTGAGATACCTACAGCGTGAGCTATGAGAAAGCGCCACGCTTCCCGAAGGGAGAAA
GGCGGACAGGTATCCGGTAAGCGGCAGGGTCGGAACAGGAGAGCGCACGAGGGAGCTTCCAGGGGGAAAC
GCCTGGTATCTTTATAGTCCTGTCGGGTTTCGCCACCTCTGACTTGAGCGTCGATTTTTGTGATGCTCGT
CAGGGGGGCGGAGCCTATGGAAAAACGCCAGCAACGCGGCCTTTTTACGGTTCCTGGCCTTTTGCTGGCC
TTTTGCTCACATGTTCTTTCCTGCGTTATCCCCTGATTCTGTGGATAACCGTATTACCGCCTTTGAGTGA
GCTGATACCGCTCGCCGCAGCCGAACGACCGAGCGCAGCGAGTCAGTGAGCGAGGAAGCGGAAGAGCGCC
CAATACGCAAACCGCCTCTCCCCGCGCGTTGGCCGATTCATTAATGCAGCTGGCACGACAGGTTTCCCGA
CTGGAAAGCGGGCAGTGAGCGCAACGCAATTAATGTGAGTTAGCTCACTCATTAGGCACCCCAGGCTTTA
CACTTTATGCTTCCGGCTCGTATGTTGTGTGGAATTGTGAGCGGATAACAATTTCACACAGGAAACAGCT
ATGACCATGATTACGCCAAGCTCTAGCTAGAGGTCGACGGTAAACGCTAGCAATGTCAAGGCCTCTCACT
CTCTGATATTCATTTCTTTGCAAGTTATAAATACTGAATAATAAGATGACATGAACTACTACTGCTAGAG
ATTTTCCACACTGACTAAAAGGGTCTGAGGGATCTCTAGTTACCAGAGTCACACAACAGACGGGCACACA
CTACTTGAAGCACTCAAGGCAAGCTTTATTGAGGCTTAAGCAGTGGGTTCCCTAGTTAGCCAGAGAGCTC
CCAGGCTCAGATCTGGTCTAACCAGAGAGACCCAGTACAGGCAAAAAGCAGCTGCTTATATGCAGGATCT
GAGGGCTCGCCACTCCCCAGTCCCGCCCAGGCCACGCCTCCCTGGAAAGTCCCCAGCGGAAAGTCCCTTG
TAGCAAGCTCGATATCAGCAGTTCTTGAAGTACTCCGGATGCAGCTCTCGGGCCACGTGATGAAATGCTA
GGCGGCTGTCAAACCTCCACTCTAACACTTCTCTCTCCGGGTCATCCATCCCATGCAGGCTCACAGGGTG
TAACAAGCTGGTGTTCTCTCCTTTATTGGCCTCTTCTACCTTATCTGGCTCAACTGGTACTAGCTTGTAG
CACCATCCAAAGGTCAGTGGATATCTGACCCCTGGCCCTGGTGTGTAGTTCTGCTAATCAGGGAAGTAGC
CTTGTGTGTGGTAGATCCACAGATCAAGGATATCTTGTCTTCGTTGGGAGTGAATTAGCCCTTCCAGTCC
CCTCTTTTCTTTTAAAAAGTGGCTAAGATCTACAGCTGCCTTGTAAGTCATTGGTCTTAAAGGTACCTGA
GGTGTGACTGGAAAACCCACCTCCTCCTCCTCTTGTGCTTCTAGCCAGGCACAATCAGCATTGGTAGCTG
CTGTATTGCTACTTGTGATTGCTCCATGTTTTTCTAGGTCTCGACTGCAGAATTAATTCCAGGCGGGGAG
GCGGCCCAAAGGGAGATCCGACTCGTCTGAGGGCGAAGGCGAAGACGCGGAAGAGGCCGCAGAGCCGGCA
GCAGGCCGCGGGAAGGAAGGTCCGCTGGATTGAGGGCCGAAGGGACGTAGCAGAAGGACGTCCCGCGCAG
AATCCAGGTGGCAACACAGGCGAGCAGCCATGGAAAGGACGTCAGCTTCCCCGACAACACCACGGAATTG
TCAGTGCCCAACAGCCGAGCCCCTGTCCAGCAGCGGGCAAGGCAGGCGGCGATGAGTTCCGCCGTGGCAA
TAGGGAGGGGGAAAGCGAAAGTCCCGGAAAGGAGCTGACAGGTGGTGGCAATGCCCCAACCAGTGGGGGT
TGCGTCAGCAAACACAGTGCACACCACGCCACGTTGCCTGACAACGGGCCACAACTCCTCATAAAGAGAC
AGCAACCAGGATTTATACAAGGAGGAGAAAATGAAAGCCATACGGGAAGCAATAGCATGATACAAAGGCA
TTAAAGCAGCGTATCCACATAGCGTAAAAGGAGCAACATAGTTAAGAATACCAGTCAATCTTTCACAAAT
TTTGTAATCCAGAGGTTGATTGTTCCAGACGCGTTTACGCCAGAATGCGTTCGCACAGCCGCCAGCCGGT
CACTCCGTTGATGGTTACTCGGAACAGCAGGGAGCCGTCGGGGTTGATCAGGCGCTCGTCGATAATTTTG
TTGCCGTTCCACAGGGTCCCTGTTACAGTGATCTTTTTGCCGTCGAACACGGCGATGCCTTCATACGGCC
GTCCGAAATAGTCGATCATGTTCGGCGTAACCCCGTCGATTACCAGTGTGCCATAGTGCAGGATCACCTT
AAAGTGATGATCATCCACAGGGTACACCACCTTAAAAATTTTTTCGATCTGGCCCATTTGGTCGCCGCTC
AGACCTTCATACGGGATGATGACATGGATGTCGATCTTCAGCCCATTTTCACCGCTCAGGACAATCCTTT
GGATCGGAGTTACGGACACCCCGAGATTCTGAAACAAACTGGACACACCTCCCTGTTCAAGGACTTGGTC
CAGGTTGTAGCCGGCTGTCTGTCGCCAGTCCCCAACGAAATCTTCGAGTGTGAAGACCATGGATCCCTTC
CACTGGCAAAACCGTGTGAATTTATCGCTCTCGATGAATTTCTGGAACACGTCTCCTCGGAGGTTCTGGC
AAATTTCTTCAATATATGGCTGGAAGAGATCCGGAGGCACCTGCTTCTTCACCAGATGGCCCTGGACGTG
CTCAATGGCGCTCTTCGAGAAAGGATGTGAGCAGGCCAGCAGCTCCTTCATGATGTACGTGTCGAAGATC
TCTCGGCTGCAGACCAGGCGCTCCTCCTCTGTCTCCAGCTTCTCGTATTTCTTGATCTCCTCGTAGAACT
CTACCAAGGGCTTGGCCTCCTCCAGGTGCTTCAGGCAGAAGTCTCGGAAAAGCAGGTACCCCAGCTTCTG
GGAGAAGATCTTCTCAAAAGTCACCTCGCCCCGGTCCTCCAGGTACTTAAGCTTGATTCCGGAATTCGAC
GTCTTGCTCTTGCTACTCCCCATCTTTGGTACGGGTTGTGGCAAGCTTATCATCGTGTTTTTCAAAGGAA
AACCACGTCCCCGTGGTTCGGGGGGCCTAGACGTTTTTTTAACCTCGACTAAACACATGTAAAGCATGTG
CACCGAGGCCCCAGATCAGATCCCATACAATGGGGTACCTTCTGGGCATCCTTCAGCCCCTTGTTGAATA
CGCTTGAGGAGAGCCATTTGACTCTTTCCACAACTATCCAACTCACAACGTGGCACTGGGGTTGTGCCGC
CTTTGCAGGTGTATCTTATACACGTGGCTTTTGGCCGCAGAGGCACCTGTCGCCAGGTGGGGGGTTCCGC
TGCCTGCAAAGGGTCGCTACAGACGTTGTTTGTCTTCAAGAAGCT
