>Addgene plasmid #204331 | pLVX-SV40-Galpha-q ONE-GO | depositor partial sequence | sequence record 396723 | pLVX-SV40-Galpha-q-V-IRES*-GRK2RH-Nluc
CAAAATTTTCGGGTTTATTACAGGGACAGCAGAGATCCAGTTTATCGATGGTGTGGAAAGTCCCCAGGCT
CCCCAGCAGGCAGAAGTATGCAAAGCATGCATCTCAATTAGTCAGCAACCAGGTGTGGAAAGTCCCCAGG
CTCCCCAGCAGGCAGAAGTATGCAAAGCATGCATCTCAATTAGTCAGCAACCATAGTCCCGCCCCTAACT
CCGCCCATCCCGCCCCTAACTCCGCCCAGTTCCGCCCATTCTCCGCCCCATGGCTGACTAATTTTTTTTA
TTTATGCAGAGGCCGAGGCCGCCTCGGCCTCTGAGCTATTCCAGAAGTAGTGAGGAGGCTTTTTTGGAGG
CCTAGGCTTTTGCAAACTCGAGACTAGTTCTAGAGCGGCCGCGGATCCATGACTCTGGAGTCCATCATGG
CGTGCTGCCTGAGCGAGGAGGCCAAGGAAGCCCGGAGGATCAACGACGAGATCGAGCGGCAGCTGCGCAG
GGACAAGCGCGACGCCCGCCGGGAACTCAAGCTGCTGCTGCTGGGGACAGGGGAGAGTGGCAAGAGCACC
TTCATCAAGCAGATGAGGATCATCCACGGGTCGGGCTACTCTGACGAAGACAAGCGCGGCTTCACCAAGC
TGGTGTATCAGAACATCTTCACGGCCATGCAGGCCATGATCAGAGCGATGGACACACTCAAGATCCCATA
CAAGTATGAACACAATAAGGCTCATGCACAATTGGTTCGAGAGGTTGATGTGGAGAAGGTGTCTGCTTTT
TCAGGAGGTGGCGGATCCATGGTGAGCAAGGGCGAGGAGCTGTTCACCGGGGTGGTGCCCATCCTGGTCG
AGCTGGACGGCGACGTAAACGGCCACAAGTTCAGCGTGTCCGGCGAGGGCGAGGGCGATGCCACCTACGG
CAAGCTGACCCTGAAGCTGATCTGCACCACCGGCAAGCTGCCCGTGCCCTGGCCCACCCTCGTGACCACC
CTGGGCTACGGCCTGCAGTGCTTCGCCCGCTACCCCGACCACATGAAGCAGCACGACTTCTTCAAGTCCG
CCATGCCCGAAGGCTACGTCCAGGAGCGCACCATCTTCTTCAAGGACGACGGCAACTACAAGACCCGCGC
CGAGGTGAAGTTCGAGGGCGACACCCTGGTGAACCGCATCGAGCTGAAGGGCATCGACTTCAAGGAGGAC
GGCAACATCCTGGGGCACAAGCTGGAGTACAACTACAACAGCCACAACGTCTATATCACCGCCGACAAGC
AGAAGAACGGCATCAAGGCCAACTTCAAGATCCGCCACAACATCGAGGACGGCGGCGTGCAGCTCGCCGA
CCACTACCAGCAGAACACCCCCATCGGCGACGGCCCCGTGCTGCTGCCCGACAACCACTACCTGAGCTAC
CAGTCCAAACTGAGCAAAGACCCCAACGAGAAGCGCGATCACATGGTCCTGCTGGAGTTCGTGACCGCCG
CCGGGATCACTCTCGGCATGGACGAGCTGTACAAGTCTGGCGGTGGAGGATCCGAGAATCCATATGTAGA
TGCAATAAAGAGCTTGTGGAATGATCCTGGAATCCAGGAGTGCTACGACAGACGACGGGAATATCAGTTA
TCTGACTCTACCAAATACTATCTGAATGACTTGGACCGTGTAGCCGACCCTGAGTACATGCCGACAGAGC
AAGACGTGCTTAGAGTTCGAGTCCCCACTACAGGGATCATCGAATACCCCTTTGACTTACAAAGTGTCAT
TTTCAGAATGGTCGATGTAGGGGGCCAAAGGTCAGAGAGAAGAAAATGGATACACTGCTTTGAAAATGTC
ACCTCCATCATGTTTCTAGTAGCGCTTAGCGAATATGATCAAGTTCTTGTGGAGTCAGACAATGAGAACC
GCATGGAGGAGAGCAAAGCACTCTTTAGAACAATTATCACCTACCCCTGGTTCCAGAACTCCTCTGTGAT
TCTGTTCTTAAACAAGAAAGATCTTCTAGAGGAGAAAATCATGTATTCCCACCTAGTCGACTACTTCCCA
GAATATGATGGACCCCAGAGAGATGCCCAGGCAGCTCGAGAATTCATCCTGAAAATGTTCGTGGACCTGA
ACCCCGACAGTGACAAAATCATCTACTCCCACTTCACGTGCGCCACAGATACCGAGAACATCCGCTTCGT
CTTTGCAGCCGTCAAGGACACCATCCTGCAGCTGAACCTGAAGGAGTACAATCTGGTCTAAGCGGCCGCC
GCCCCTCTCCCTCCCCCCCCCCTAACGTTACTGGCCGAAGCCGCTTGGAATAAGGCCGGTGTGCGTTTGT
CTATATGTTATTTTCCACCATATTGCCGTCTTTTGGCAATGTGAGGGCCCGGAAACCTGGCCCTGTCTTC
TTGACGAGCATTCCTAGGGGTCTTTCCCCTCTCGCCAAAGGAATGCAAGGTCTGTTGAATGTCGTGAAGG
AAGCAGTTCCTCTGGAAGCTTCTTGAAGACAAACAACGTCTGTAGCGACCCTTTGCAGGCAGCGGAACCC
CCCACCTGGCGACAGGTGCCTCTGCGGCCAAAAGCCACGTGTATAAGATACACCTGCAAAGGCGGCACAA
CCCCAGTGCCACGTTGTGAGTTGGATAGTTGTGGAAAGAGTCAAATGGCTCTCCTCAAGCGTATTCAACA
AGGGGCTGAAGGATGCCCAGAAGGTACCCCATTGTATGGGATCTGATCTGGGGCCTCGGTGCACATGCTT
TACATGTGTTTAGTCGAGGTTAAAAAAACGTCTAGGCCCCCCGAACCACGGGGACGTGGTTTTCCTTTGA
AAAACACGATGATAAGCTTGCCACAACCCGTACCAAAGATGGGGAGTAGCAAGAGCAAGACGTCGAATTC
CGGAATCAAGCTTAAGTACCTGGAGGACCGGGGCGAGGTGACTTTTGAGAAGATCTTCTCCCAGAAGCTG
GGGTACCTGCTTTTCCGAGACTTCTGCCTGAAGCACCTGGAGGAGGCCAAGCCCTTGGTAGAGTTCTACG
AGGAGATCAAGAAATACGAGAAGCTGGAGACAGAGGAGGAGCGCCTGGTCTGCAGCCGAGAGATCTTCGA
CACGTACATCATGAAGGAGCTGCTGGCCTGCTCACATCCTTTCTCGAAGAGCGCCATTGAGCACGTCCAG
GGCCATCTGGTGAAGAAGCAGGTGCCTCCGGATCTCTTCCAGCCATATATTGAAGAAATTTGCCAGAACC
TCCGAGGAGACGTGTTCCAGAAATTCATCGAGAGCGATAAATTCACACGGTTTTGCCAGTGGAAGGGATC
CATGGTCTTCACACTCGAAGATTTCGTTGGGGACTGGCGACAGACAGCCGGCTACAACCTGGACCAAGTC
CTTGAACAGGGAGGTGTGTCCAGTTTGTTTCAGAATCTCGGGGTGTCCGTAACTCCGATCCAAAGGATTG
TCCTGAGCGGTGAAAATGGGCTGAAGATCGACATCCATGTCATCATCCCGTATGAAGGTCTGAGCGGCGA
CCAAATGGGCCAGATCGAAAAAATTTTTAAGGTGGTGTACCCTGTGGATGATCATCACTTTAAGGTGATC
CTGCACTATGGCACACTGGTAATCGACGGGGTTACGCCGAACATGATCGACTATTTCGGACGGCCGTATG
AAGGCATCGCCGTGTTCGACGGCAAAAAGATCACTGTAACAGGGACCCTGTGGAACGGCAACAAAATTAT
CGACGAGCGCCTGATCAACCCCGACGGCTCCCTGCTGTTCCGAGTAACCATCAACGGAGTGACCGGCTGG
CGGCTGTGCGAACGCATTCTGGCGTAAACGCGTCTGGAACAATCAACCTCTGGATTACAAAATTTGTGAA
AGATTGACTGGTATTCTTAACTATGTTGCTCCTTTTACGCTATGTGGATACGCTGCTTTAATGCCTTTGT
ATCATGCTATTGCTTCCCGTATGGCTTTCATTTTCTCCTCCTTGTATAAATCCTGGTTGCTGTCTCTTTA
TGAGGAGTTGTGGCCCGTTGTCAGGCAACGTGGCGTGGTGTGCACTGTGTTTGCTGACGCAACCCCCACT
GGTTGGGGCATTGCCACCACCTGTCAGCTCCTTTCCGGGACTTTCGCTTTCCCCCTCCCTATTGCCACGG
CGGAACTCATCGCCGCCTGCCTTGCCCGCTGCTGGACAGGGGCTCGGCTGTTGGGCACTGACAATTCCGT
GGTGTTGTCGGGGAAGCTGACGTCCTTTCCATGGCTGCTCGCCTGTGTTGCCACCTGGATTCTGCGCGGG
ACGTCCTTCTGCTACGTCCCTTCGGCCCTCAATCCAGCGGACCTTCCTTCCCGCGGCCTGCTGCCGGCTC
TGCGGCCTCTTCCGCGTCTTCGCCTTCGCCCTCAGACGAGTCGGATCTCCCTTTGGGCCGCCTCCCCGC
